Addgene plasmid #182601: pOME0239M
Purpose: Reverse complement antiRTA3kb pOME0238 Human herpesvirus 8 strain JSC-1 clone BAC16, complete genome.
Depositing lab: Dirk Dittmer. Depositing organization: University of North Carolina at Chapel Hill.
Backbone
  Vector backbone: pCDNA3.1 (-)
  Vector type: Mammalian Expression
Growth in bacteria
  Bacterial resistance: Ampicillin, 100 μg/mL
  Growth temperature: 37°C
  Growth strain: DH5alpha
  Copy number: High Copy
Gene/Insert
  Gene/Insert name: Reverse compliment of antiRTA3kb
  Species: Other
  Insert size (bp): 2925
  Cloning method: Unknown
Terms and licenses: Academic/Nonprofit Terms; Industry Terms: Not Available to Industry
How to cite: pOME0239M was a gift from Dirk Dittmer (Addgene plasmid # 182601 ; http://n2t.net/addgene:182601 ; RRID:Addgene_182601)
