[The description below was written by a language model from this plasmid's Addgene catalogue record and pLannotate feature annotations shown in this document.]
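Description:
pOME0239M is a mammalian expression plasmid built on the pcDNA3.1(-) backbone that carries a roughly 2.9 kb fragment of the Kaposi's sarcoma-associated herpesvirus (human herpesvirus 8) genome, taken from the JSC-1-derived BAC16 clone. It is maintained in E. coli as a high-copy plasmid through a ColE1/pUC-type origin with ampicillin selection from the bla gene. It also retains the standard backbone f1 origin and an SV40 promoter-driven neomycin resistance cassette with an SV40 poly(A) signal, which would permit G418 selection of transfected mammalian cells.

The insert sits between the CMV immediate early enhancer/promoter (followed by a T7 promoter) and the bovine growth hormone polyadenylation signal. The record describes it as the reverse complement of the "antiRTA3kb" fragment found in a companion plasmid, pOME0238. In other words, it is the same viral region cloned in the opposite orientation. Feature annotation places this region at the ORF49/ORF50 locus. A partial ORF50 coding sequence (ORF50 encodes RTA, the viral lytic transactivator) lies in the sense direction relative to the CMV promoter, and the complete ORF49 reading frame lies on the opposite strand. CMV-driven transcription in this plasmid should therefore run in the sense direction through the ORF50 sequence, whereas the partner construct would presumably yield the transcript antisense to RTA.

The record does not state an explicit application or the cloning method. The naming suggests use as an orientation-matched counterpart or control in studies of antisense transcription across the RTA locus. Short annotated hits such as the HIV-1 LTR, ble and lacI fragments appear to be backbone remnants or homology matches rather than functional elements.
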