Features (pLannotate 1.2.2; 21 found; start..end, strand, type, name):
     28..80      -  misc_feature   bom (fragment): basis of mobility region from pBR322
    235..614     +  enhancer       CMV enhancer: human cytomegalovirus immediate early enhancer
    615..818     +  promoter       CMV promoter: human cytomegalovirus (CMV) immediate early promoter
    814..847     +  LTR            5' LTR (truncated) (fragment): truncated 5' long terminal repeat (LTR) from HIV-1
    863..881     +  promoter       T7 promoter: promoter for bacteriophage T7 RNA polymerase
    960..1865    -  CDS            ORF49: ORF49_HHV8P - Protein inferred from homology: Swiss-Prot protein existence level 3. Plays a role in the activation the host JNK/p38 pathways necessary for KSHV reactivation from latency and for viral replication. Induces transcriptional activation through host JUN of several ORF50- responsive promoters. From Human herpesvirus 8 type P (isolate GK18) (HHV-8) (Kaposi's sarcoma-associated herpesvirus).
   1899..3845    +  CDS            ORF50 (fragment): ORF50_HHV8P - Protein inferred from homology: Swiss-Prot protein existence level 3. Transcription activation. From Human herpesvirus 8 type P (isolate GK18) (HHV-8) (Kaposi's sarcoma-associated herpesvirus).
   3918..4142    +  polyA_signal   bGH poly(A) signal: bovine growth hormone polyadenylation signal
   4146..4167    +  promoter       SV40 promoter (fragment): SV40 enhancer and early promoter
   4188..4616    +  rep_origin     f1 ori (sequence partly withheld): f1 bacteriophage origin of replication; arrow indicates direction of (+) strand synthesis
   4630..4959    +  promoter       SV40 promoter: SV40 enhancer and early promoter
   5026..5817    +  CDS            neo: KKA2_KLEPN - Also known as kan, nptII. Experimental evidence at protein level: Swiss-Prot protein existence level 1. Resistance to kanamycin, neomycin, paromomycin, ribostamycin, butirosin and gentamicin B. From Klebsiella pneumoniae.
   5841..5999    +  CDS            ble (fragment): BLE_KLEPN - Experimental evidence at protein level: Swiss-Prot protein existence level 1. Binding protein with a strong affinity to the bleomycin family of antibiotics. Binds to CL990; an antimitotic-antibiotic compound. From Klebsiella pneumoniae.
   5994..6115    +  polyA_signal   SV40 poly(A) signal: SV40 polyadenylation signal
   6188..6204    -  protein_bind   lac operator: The lac repressor binds to the lac operator to inhibit transcription in E. coli. This inhibition can be relieved by adding lactose or isopropyl-β-D-thiogalactopyranoside (IPTG). lac repressor encoded by lacI
   6212..6242    -  promoter       lac promoter: promoter for the E. coli lac operon
   6257..6278    -  protein_bind   CAP binding site: CAP binding activates transcription in the presence of cAMP. E. coli catabolite activator protein
   6291..6383    -  CDS            lacI (fragment): lac repressor; lacI; The lac repressor binds to the lac operator to inhibit transcription in E. coli. This inhibition can be relieved by adding lactose or isopropyl-β-D-thiogalactopyranoside (IPTG).
   6566..7154    -  rep_origin     ori: high-copy-number ColE1/pMB1/pBR322/pUC origin of replication
   7325..8185    -  CDS            AmpR: β-lactamase; bla; confers resistance to ampicillin, carbenicillin, and related antibiotics
   8186..8290    -  promoter       AmpR promoter: bla
>Addgene plasmid #182601 | pOME0239M | addgene full sequence | sequence record 359481 | Addgene NGS Result
GACGGATCGGGAGATCTCCCGATCCCCTATGGTGCACTCTCAGTACAATCTGCTCTGATGCCGCATAGTT
AAGCCAGTATCTGCTCCCTGCTTGTGTGTTGGAGGTCGCTGAGTAGTGCGCGAGCAAAATTTAAGCTACA
ACAAGGCAAGGCTTGACCGACAATTGCATGAAGAATCTGCTTAGGGTTAGGCGTTTTGCGCTGCTTCGCG
ATGTACGGGCCAGATATACGCGTTGACATTGATTATTGACTAGTTATTAATAGTAATCAATTACGGGGTC
ATTAGTTCATAGCCCATATATGGAGTTCCGCGTTACATAACTTACGGTAAATGGCCCGCCTGGCTGACCG
CCCAACGACCCCCGCCCATTGACGTCAATAATGACGTATGTTCCCATAGTAACGCCAATAGGGACTTTCC
ATTGACGTCAATGGGTGGAGTATTTACGGTAAACTGCCCACTTGGCAGTACATCAAGTGTATCATATGCC
AAGTACGCCCCCTATTGACGTCAATGACGGTAAATGGCCCGCCTGGCATTATGCCCAGTACATGACCTTA
TGGGACTTTCCTACTTGGCAGTACATCTACGTATTAGTCATCGCTATTACCATGGTGATGCGGTTTTGGC
AGTACATCAATGGGCGTGGATAGCGGTTTGACTCACGGGGATTTCCAAGTCTCCACCCCATTGACGTCAA
TGGGAGTTTGTTTTGGCACCAAAATCAACGGGACTTTCCAAAATGTCGTAACAACTCCGCCCCATTGACG
CAAATGGGCGGTAGGCGTGTACGGTGGGAGGTCTATATAAGCAGAGCTCTCTGGCTAACTAGAGAACCCA
CTGCTTACTGGCTTATCGAAATTAATACGACTCACTATAGGGAGACCCAAGCTGGCTAGCGTTTAAACGG
GCCCTCTAGACTCGAGCGGCCGCTGACAAGGTAAAGATCGACCTTTTTATTGTATACTGAACAATGCGTG
TTTACAATGGTGTAGGTGGGAGCAGAGTTCGCCAAGCTCTACGTCCGAACAGTCGGGTGTCAGGGCTCTT
ATTAAGTGTTCGGTGTACTTGACCAAAGCCGCGGAACCTAGGTTGGGTCTGTACAGGTCGTACCAGGCAA
AAAAGGATCGGGCGGTGCTTTTCAGGAGAGTTAGGGACGTGCTGATTATGTGGACAAGCTTCTGCTCGTA
AATGCACCGCTGGTACATCTGAACGACAGCTGTCCAAAAAAAACAAAGGTTCAGCTGCACGTTAAAATCT
GTATCCTGAAAGTCCTCGTAAATGACAGTTTCTACCAAGAAAAACTTTTTTACCACGCTGGCCATCCACT
GAAAGGAGGGAGCACACGTCCCGTTGTGCGTTGTTAGGATATCCCTAACTTCGGAGCGGAGACGGCCGGA
CGCTCCCACAAAATGGGAGAGGCACCACTCTGTGCAGTCCGCGGTCGGGGGTTCTGATTCCAGGGGCGCC
GTGTGGGGGTATTGGAGAGTCAAAACTCTGGGCAGTCCCTTAATGAGCTCTCTCTCAAAACCTATGCAGC
CAGCGTCCACTAGTGGCAGCATGCCGTTAATAACACCCCTTATCTTGTCGTTGCCAAGTTTGTACAACTG
CTGCAGGGAATAAGCCAAATTCGCCCTAGCCGCGGGAACCAGGTACGGCTCGCTTTGTCGGTGCTGGACC
AATATCTGAATGGTCTTTGCAAGGTATAGGGTCTTCTCAACGTTTAGAGCGGGTACGTGGCAGTCTGGAT
TGAGGGTGGCGACGGACAGGGTATCTAACTCCTGAAGTATCTGATCCCAGGACGGGTAATGATACCTAAA
CAGATGGTTGAACAGGTGATCTTTAAGGGGCCTTCTCGATGTCATTGTAAAAACTATGACACGCCACTCT
CTCCTTAGGGTAAGAAGCTTCGGCGGTCCTGTGTGGAAAGCTTCGTCGGCCTCTCGGACGAACTGAAGGC
CCAACTCTACCAGTGTGTGCTCCTTATAAATGACGCATACGAAACAATCTACGATCCCAGTGACCTAAAT
AGAGTGGTGGAAGATGTGTGCATTCGGATTATGAAAGAATGTTCCAAGCTTGGTGCGCTATGTGGTCTGT
TTACAGACATTAACATGTTTAACCTTTTCTGCTTTTTTCGTGCCTCTCGAATGAGGACCAAAGGCGCGGC
CGGGTACAACGTGCCATGCGCAGAGGCATCCCAAGGCATTATTCGGATCCTCACGGAGAGGATCTTATTC
TGCACAGAAAAGGCATTTCTGACAGCCGCATGCAGCGGGGTGAGCCTGCCTCCAGCCATATGTAAGCTAC
TACACGAAATATACACTGAAATGAAGGCCAAATGCCTGGGGGCCTGGAGGCGACTCGTCTGCAATCGGAG
GCCCATTATGATATTAACCTCTTCCCTACTGAAGCTCTACAACACGTACGATACCGCCGGGCTGCTCTCT
GAGCAGTCCAGGGCCCTCTGCCTTTTGGTTTTCCAACCGGTCTACCTTCCGAGGATTATGGCGCCGCTGG
AGATCATGACCAAGGGTCAGCTCGCCCCTGAAAACTTTTACAGCATCACCGGTTCTGCTGAGAAACGCCG
GCCAATTACCACCGGCAAGGTCACTGGACTGTCCTATCCAGGAAGCGGTCTCATGCCAGAATCTTTAATT
TTGCCAATCCTGGAGCCAGGACTGTTGCCGGCTTCCATGGTAGACCTCAGCGATGTGCTGGCAAAACCCG
CCGTTATTCTGAGCGCCCCTGCCCTGAGCCAGTTTGTCATTAGCAAACCCCATCCCAACATGCCGCACAC
CGTCAGCATCATCCCCTTTAACCCATCGGGTACAGACCCGGCGTTTATTAGTACGTGGCAGGCCGCGTCA
CAGAATATGGTGTACAACACATCCACCGCGCCCTTAAAACCGGCCACCGGTAGTTCACAGACGGTGTCAG
TCAAGGCGGTTGCTCAAGGGGCCGTGATTACTGCGACAACGGTGCCGCAGGCAATGCCAGCGCGGGGTAC
CGGAGGGGAGTTGCCTGTAATGTCAGCGTCCACTCCTGCAAGAGATCAGGTCGCTGCATGTTTTGTCGCA
GAGAACACCGGAGATTCTCCCGACAACCCGAGCTCTTTCCTGACGTCATGTCACCCTTGCGATCCGAACA
CGGTTATAGTGGCCCAGCAATTTCAACCACCGCAATGCGTTACGTTGTTGCAGGTTACCTGTGCCCCCTC
TTCGACACCACCCCCCGATTCAACAGTCCGGGCCCCGGTGGTGCAGTTGCCAACAGTAGTCCCTCTGCCG
GCCAGCGCGTTCCTCCCGGCGCTCGCCCAACCAGAAGCCTCGGGCGAAGAGCTTCCGGGCGGTCATGACG
GAGACCAAGGTGTGCCGTGTAGAGATTCAACGGCGGCGGCTACGGCGGCAGAGGCGACAACACCCAAACG
AAAGCAGAGAAGCAAAGAGAGGAGCTCAAAGAAGCGTAAGGCTTTGACCGTGCCAGAAGCCGACACCACG
CCATCGACCACGACACCTGGTACCTCTTTGGGATCAATTACCACCCCCCAGGATGTGCACGCCACGGATG
TCGCCACGTCTGAGGGACCATCGGAGGCACAACCCCCGCTACTGTCGTTACCCCCGCCACTGGACGTAGA
TCAGAGTCTATTCGCCCTGTTAGACGAAGCGGGCCCTGAAACATGGGATGTCGGGTCGCCTCTCTCCCCC
ACTGACGACGCGCTGTTGTCCAGTATTCTGCAAGGACTGTACCAGCTGGACACGCCACCGCCTCTGCGGT
CACCCTCCCCCGCTTCCTTCGGCCCGGAGTCTCCGGCGGATATACCGTCACCTTCTGGTGGAGAGAATTC
CACCACACTGGACTAGTGGATCCGAGCTCGGTACCAAGCTTAAGTTTAAACCGCTGATCAGCCTCGACTG
TGCCTTCTAGTTGCCAGCCATCTGTTGTTTGCCCCTCCCCCGTGCCTTCCTTGACCCTGGAAGGTGCCAC
TCCCACTGTCCTTTCCTAATAAAATGAGGAAATTGCATCGCATTGTCTGAGTAGGTGTCATTCTATTCTG
GGGGGTGGGGTGGGGCAGGACAGCAAGGGGGAGGATTGGGAAGACAATAGCAGGCATGCTGGGGATGCGG
TGGGCTCTATGGCTTCTGAGGCGGAAAGAACCAGCTGGGGCTCTAGGGGGTATCCCC
[124 nt withheld, positions 4188-4311]
C
[91 nt withheld, positions 4313-4403]
A
[49 nt withheld, positions 4405-4453]
CCTTTGACGTTGGAGTCCACGTTCTTT
[37 nt withheld, positions 4481-4517]
ACCCTATCTCGGTCTATTCTTTTGATTTATAAGGGATTTTGCCGATTTCGGCCTATTGGTTAAAAAATGA
GCTGATTTAACAAAAATTTAACGCGAATTAATTCTGTGGAATGTGTGTCAGTTAGGGTGTGGAAAGTCCC
CAGGCTCCCCAGCAGGCAGAAGTATGCAAAGCATGCATCTCAATTAGTCAGCAACCAGGTGTGGAAAGTC
CCCAGGCTCCCCAGCAGGCAGAAGTATGCAAAGCATGCATCTCAATTAGTCAGCAACCATAGTCCCGCCC
CTAACTCCGCCCATCCCGCCCCTAACTCCGCCCAGTTCCGCCCATTCTCCGCCCCATGGCTGACTAATTT
TTTTTATTTATGCAGAGGCCGAGGCCGCCTCTGCCTCTGAGCTATTCCAGAAGTAGTGAGGAGGCTTTTT
TGGAGGCCTAGGCTTTTGCAAAAAGCTCCCGGGAGCTTGTATATCCATTTTCGGATCTGATCAAGAGACA
GGATGAGGATCGTTTCGCATGATTGAACAAGATGGATTGCACGCAGGTTCTCCGGCCGCTTGGGTGGAGA
GGCTATTCGGCTATGACTGGGCACAACAGACAATCGGCTGCTCTGATGCCGCCGTGTTCCGGCTGTCAGC
GCAGGGGCGCCCGGTTCTTTTTGTCAAGACCGACCTGTCCGGTGCCCTGAATGAACTGCAGGACGAGGCA
GCGCGGCTATCGTGGCTGGCCACGACGGGCGTTCCTTGCGCAGCTGTGCTCGACGTTGTCACTGAAGCGG
GAAGGGACTGGCTGCTATTGGGCGAAGTGCCGGGGCAGGATCTCCTGTCATCTCACCTTGCTCCTGCCGA
GAAAGTATCCATCATGGCTGATGCAATGCGGCGGCTGCATACGCTTGATCCGGCTACCTGCCCATTCGAC
CACCAAGCGAAACATCGCATCGAGCGAGCACGTACTCGGATGGAAGCCGGTCTTGTCGATCAGGATGATC
TGGACGAAGAGCATCAGGGGCTCGCGCCAGCCGAACTGTTCGCCAGGCTCAAGGCGCGCATGCCCGACGG
CGAGGATCTCGTCGTGACCCATGGCGATGCCTGCTTGCCGAATATCATGGTGGAAAATGGCCGCTTTTCT
GGATTCATCGACTGTGGCCGGCTGGGTGTGGCGGACCGCTATCAGGACATAGCGTTGGCTACCCGTGATA
TTGCTGAAGAGCTTGGCGGCGAATGGGCTGACCGCTTCCTCGTGCTTTACGGTATCGCCGCTCCCGATTC
GCAGCGCATCGCCTTCTATCGCCTTCTTGACGAGTTCTTCTGAGCGGGACTCTGGGGTTCGAAATGACCG
ACCAAGCGACGCCCAACCTGCCATCACGAGATTTCGATTCCACCGCCGCCTTCTATGAAAGGTTGGGCTT
CGGAATCGTTTTCCGGGACGCCGGCTGGATGATCCTCCAGCGCGGGGATCTCATGCTGGAGTTCTTCGCC
CACCCCAACTTGTTTATTGCAGCTTATAATGGTTACAAATAAAGCAATAGCATCACAAATTTCACAAATA
AAGCATTTTTTTCACTGCATTCTAGTTGTGGTTTGTCCAAACTCATCAATGTATCTTATCATGTCTGTAT
ACCGTCGACCTCTAGCTAGAGCTTGGCGTAATCATGGTCATAGCTGTTTCCTGTGTGAAATTGTTATCCG
CTCACAATTCCACACAACATACGAGCCGGAAGCATAAAGTGTAAAGCCTGGGGTGCCTAATGAGTGAGCT
AACTCACATTAATTGCGTTGCGCTCACTGCCCGCTTTCCAGTCGGGAAACCTGTCGTGCCAGCTGCATTA
ATGAATCGGCCAACGCGCGGGGAGAGGCGGTTTGCGTATTGGGCGCTCTTCCGCTTCCTCGCTCACTGAC
TCGCTGCGCTCGGTCGTTCGGCTGCGGCGAGCGGTATCAGCTCACTCAAAGGCGGTAATACGGTTATCCA
CAGAATCAGGGGATAACGCAGGAAAGAACATGTGAGCAAAAGGCCAGCAAAAGGCCAGGAACCGTAAAAA
GGCCGCGTTGCTGGCGTTTTTCCATAGGCTCCGCCCCCCTGACGAGCATCACAAAAATCGACGCTCAAGT
CAGAGGTGGCGAAACCCGACAGGACTATAAAGATACCAGGCGTTTCCCCCTGGAAGCTCCCTCGTGCGCT
CTCCTGTTCCGACCCTGCCGCTTACCGGATACCTGTCCGCCTTTCTCCCTTCGGGAAGCGTGGCGCTTTC
TCATAGCTCACGCTGTAGGTATCTCAGTTCGGTGTAGGTCGTTCGCTCCAAGCTGGGCTGTGTGCACGAA
CCCCCCGTTCAGCCCGACCGCTGCGCCTTATCCGGTAACTATCGTCTTGAGTCCAACCCGGTAAGACACG
ACTTATCGCCACTGGCAGCAGCCACTGGTAACAGGATTAGCAGAGCGAGGTATGTAGGCGGTGCTACAGA
GTTCTTGAAGTGGTGGCCTAACTACGGCTACACTAGAAGAACAGTATTTGGTATCTGCGCTCTGCTGAAG
CCAGTTACCTTCGGAAAAAGAGTTGGTAGCTCTTGATCCGGCAAACAAACCACCGCTGGTAGCGGTGGTT
TTTTTGTTTGCAAGCAGCAGATTACGCGCAGAAAAAAAGGATCTCAAGAAGATCCTTTGATCTTTTCTAC
GGGGTCTGACGCTCAGTGGAACGAAAACTCACGTTAAGGGATTTTGGTCATGAGATTATCAAAAAGGATC
TTCACCTAGATCCTTTTAAATTAAAAATGAAGTTTTAAATCAATCTAAAGTATATATGAGTAAACTTGGT
CTGACAGTTACCAATGCTTAATCAGTGAGGCACCTATCTCAGCGATCTGTCTATTTCGTTCATCCATAGT
TGCCTGACTCCCCGTCGTGTAGATAACTACGATACGGGAGGGCTTACCATCTGGCCCCAGTGCTGCAATG
ATACCGCGAGACCCACGCTCACCGGCTCCAGATTTATCAGCAATAAACCAGCCAGCCGGAAGGGCCGAGC
GCAGAAGTGGTCCTGCAACTTTATCCGCCTCCATCCAGTCTATTAATTGTTGCCGGGAAGCTAGAGTAAG
TAGTTCGCCAGTTAATAGTTTGCGCAACGTTGTTGCCATTGCTACAGGCATCGTGGTGTCACGCTCGTCG
TTTGGTATGGCTTCATTCAGCTCCGGTTCCCAACGATCAAGGCGAGTTACATGATCCCCCATGTTGTGCA
AAAAAGCGGTTAGCTCCTTCGGTCCTCCGATCGTTGTCAGAAGTAAGTTGGCCGCAGTGTTATCACTCAT
GGTTATGGCAGCACTGCATAATTCTCTTACTGTCATGCCATCCGTAAGATGCTTTTCTGTGACTGGTGAG
TACTCAACCAAGTCATTCTGAGAATAGTGTATGCGGCGACCGAGTTGCTCTTGCCCGGCGTCAATACGGG
ATAATACCGCGCCACATAGCAGAACTTTAAAAGTGCTCATCATTGGAAAACGTTCTTCGGGGCGAAAACT
CTCAAGGATCTTACCGCTGTTGAGATCCAGTTCGATGTAACCCACTCGTGCACCCAACTGATCTTCAGCA
TCTTTTACTTTCACCAGCGTTTCTGGGTGAGCAAAAACAGGAAGGCAAAATGCCGCAAAAAAGGGAATAA
GGGCGACACGGAAATGTTGAATACTCATACTCTTCCTTTTTCAATATTATTGAAGCATTTATCAGGGTTA
TTGTCTCATGAGCGGATACATATTTGAATGTATTTAGAAAAATAAACAAATAGGGGTTCCGCGCACATTT
CCCCGAAAAGTGCCACCTGACGTC
