>Addgene plasmid #182601 | pOME0239M | depositor partial sequence | sequence record 353522 | Insert
GCGGCCGCTGACAAGGTAAAGATCGACCTTTTTATTGTATACTGAACAATGCGTGTTTACAATGGTGTAG
GTGGGAGCAGAGTTCGCCAAGCTCTACGTCCGAACAGTCGGGTGTCAGGGCTCTTATTAAGTGTTCGGTG
TACTTGACCAAAGCCGCGGAACCTAGGTTGGGTCTGTACAGGTCGTACCAGGCAAAAAAGGATCGGGCGG
TGCTTTTCAGGAGAGTTAGGGACGTGCTGATTATGTGGACAAGCTTCTGCTCGTAAATGCACCGCTGGTA
CATCTGAACGACAGCTGTCCAAAAAAAACAAAGGTTCAGCTGCACGTTAAAATCTGTATCCTGAAAGTCC
TCGTAAATGACAGTTTCTACCAAGAAAAACTTTTTTACCACGCTGGCCATCCACTGAAAGGAGGGAGCAC
ACGTCCCGTTGTGCGTTGTTAGGATATCCCTAACTTCGGAGCGGAGACGGCCGGACGCTCCCACAAAATG
GGAGAGGCACCACTCTGTGCAGTCCGCGGTCGGGGGTTCTGATTCCAGGGGCGCCGTGTGGGGGTATTGG
AGAGTCAAAACTCTGGGCAGTCCCTTAATGAGCTCTCTCTCAAAACCTATGCAGCCAGCGTCCACTAGTG
GCAGCATGCCGTTAATAACACCCCTTATCTTGTCGTTGCCAAGTTTGTACAACTGCTGCAGGGAATAAGC
CAAATTCGCCCTAGCCGCGGGAACCAGGTACGGCTCGCTTTGTCGGTGCTGGACCAATATCTGAATGGTC
TTTGCAAGGTATAGGGTCTTCTCAACGTTTAGAGCGGGTACGTGGCAGTCTGGATTGAGGGTGGCGACGG
ACAGGGTATCTAACTCCTGAAGTATCTGATCCCAGGACGGGTAATGATACCTAAACAGATGGTTGAACAG
GTGATCTTTAAGGGGCCTTCTCGATGTCATTGTAAAAACTATGACACGCCACTCTCTCCTTAGGGTAAGA
AGCTTCGGCGGTCCTGTGTGGAAAGCTTCGTCGGCCTCTCGGACGAACTGAAGGCCCAACTCTACCAGTG
TGTGCTCCTTATAAATGACGCATACGAAACAATCTACGATCCCAGTGACCTAAATAGAGTGGTGGAAGAT
GTGTGCATTCGGATTATGAAAGAATGTTCCAAGCTTGGTGCGCTATGTGGTCTGTTTACAGACATTAACA
TGTTTAACCTTTTCTGCTTTTTTCGTGCCTCTCGAATGAGGACCAAAGGCGCGGCCGGGTACAACGTGCC
ATGCGCAGAGGCATCCCAAGGCATTATTCGGATCCTCACGGAGAGGATCTTATTCTGCACAGAAAAGGCA
TTTCTGACAGCCGCATGCAGCGGGGTGAGCCTGCCTCCAGCCATATGTAAGCTACTACACGAAATATACA
CTGAAATGAAGGCCAAATGCCTGGGGGCCTGGAGGCGACTCGTCTGCAATCGGAGGCCCATTATGATATT
AACCTCTTCCCTACTGAAGCTCTACAACACGTACGATACCGCCGGGCTGCTCTCTGAGCAGTCCAGGGCC
CTCTGCCTTTTGGTTTTCCAACCGGTCTACCTTCCGAGGATTATGGCGCCGCTGGAGATCATGACCAAGG
GTCAGCTCGCCCCTGAAAACTTTTACAGCATCACCGGTTCTGCTGAGAAACGCCGGCCAATTACCACCGG
CAAGGTCACTGGACTGTCCTATCCAGGAAGCGGTCTCATGCCAGAATCTTTAATTTTGCCAATCCTGGAG
CCAGGACTGTTGCCGGCTTCCATGGTAGACCTCAGCGATGTGCTGGCAAAACCCGCCGTTATTCTGAGCG
CCCCTGCCCTGAGCCAGTTTGTCATTAGCAAACCCCATCCCAACATGCCGCACACCGTCAGCATCATCCC
CTTTAACCCATCGGGTACAGACCCGGCGTTTATTAGTACGTGGCAGGCCGCGTCACAGAATATGGTGTAC
AACACATCCACCGCGCCCTTAAAACCGGCCACCGGTAGTTCACAGACGGTGTCAGTCAAGGCGGTTGCTC
AAGGGGCCGTGATTACTGCGACAACGGTGCCGCAGGCAATGCCAGCGCGGGGTACCGGAGGGGAGTTGCC
TGTAATGTCAGCGTCCACTCCTGCAAGAGATCAGGTCGCTGCATGTTTTGTCGCAGAGAACACCGGAGAT
TCTCCCGACAACCCGAGCTCTTTCCTGACGTCATGTCACCCTTGCGATCCGAACACGGTTATAGTGGCCC
AGCAATTTCAACCACCGCAATGCGTTACGTTGTTGCAGGTTACCTGTGCCCCCTCTTCGACACCACCCCC
CGATTCAACAGTCCGGGCCCCGGTGGTGCAGTTGCCAACAGTAGTCCCTCTGCCGGCCAGCGCGTTCCTC
CCGGCGCTCGCCCAACCAGAAGCCTCGGGCGAAGAGCTTCCGGGCGGTCATGACGGAGACCAAGGTGTGC
CGTGTAGAGATTCAACGGCGGCGGCTACGGCGGCAGAGGCGACAACACCCAAACGAAAGCAGAGAAGCAA
AGAGAGGAGCTCAAAGAAGCGTAAGGCTTTGACCGTGCCAGAAGCCGACACCACGCCATCGACCACGACA
CCTGGTACCTCTTTGGGATCAATTACCACCCCCCAGGATGTGCACGCCACGGATGTCGCCACGTCTGAGG
GACCATCGGAGGCACAACCCCCGCTACTGTCGTTACCCCCGCCACTGGACGTAGATCAGAGTCTATTCGC
CCTGTTAGACGAAGCGGGCCCTGAAACATGGGATGTCGGGTCGCCTCTCTCCCCCACTGACGACGCGCTG
TTGTCCAGTATTCTGCAAGGACTGTACCAGCTGGACACGCCACCGCCTCTGCGGTCACCCTCCCCCGCTT
CCTTCGGCCCGGAGTCTCCGGCGGATATACCGTCACCTTCTGGTGGAGAGAATTC
